>Addgene plasmid #60489 | LeGO-iG2-wPRE-pA | depositor full sequence | sequence record 96860 | LeGO-iG2-wPRE-pA sequence 8076 bps
GTCGACGGATCGGGAGATCTCCCGATCCCCTATGGTGCACTCTCAGTACAATCTGCTCTGATGCCGCATA
GTTAAGCCAGTATCTGCTCCCTGCTTGTGTGTTGGAGGTCGCTGAGTAGTGCGCGAGCAAAATTTAAGCT
ACAACAAGGCAAGGCTTGACCGACAATTGCATGAAGAATCTGCTTAGGGTTAGGCGTTTTGCGCTGCTTC
GCGATGTACGGGCCAGATATACGCGTTGACATTGATTATTGACTAGTTATTAATAGTAATCAATTACGGG
GTCATTAGTTCATAGCCCATATATGGAGTTCCGCGTTACATAACTTACGGTAAATGGCCCGCCTGGCTGA
CCGCCCAACGACCCCCGCCCATTGACGTCAATAATGACGTATGTTCCCATAGTAACGCCAATAGGGACTT
TCCATTGACGTCAATGGGTGGAGTATTTACGGTAAACTGCCCACTTGGCAGTACATCAAGTGTATCATAT
GCCAAGTACGCCCCCTATTGACGTCAATGACGGTAAATGGCCCGCCTGGCATTATGCCCAGTACATGACC
TTATGGGACTTTCCTACTTGGCAGTACATCTACGTATTAGTCATCGCTATTACCATGGTGATGCGGTTTT
GGCAGTACATCAATGGGCGTGGATAGCGGTTTGACTCACGGGGATTTCCAAGTCTCCACCCCATTGACGT
CAATGGGAGTTTGTTTTGGCACCAAAATCAACGGGACTTTCCAAAATGTCGTAACAACTCCGCCCCATTG
ACGCAAATGGGCGGTAGGCGTGTACGGTGGGAGGTCTATATAAGCAGCGCGTTTTGCCTGTACTGGGTCT
CTCTGGTTAGACCAGATCTGAGCCTGGGAGCTCTCTGGCTAACTAGGGAACCCACTGCTTAAGCCTCAAT
AAAGCTTGCCTTGAGTGCTTCAAGTAGTGTGTGCCCGTCTGTTGTGTGACTCTGGTAACTAGAGATCCCT
CAGACCCTTTTAGTCAGTGTGGAAAATCTCTAGCAGTGGCGCCCGAACAGGGACTTGAAAGCGAAAGGGA
AACCAGAGGAGCTCTCTCGACGCAGGACTCGGCTTGCTGAAGCGCGCACGGCAAGAGGCGAGGGGCGGCG
ACTGGTGAGTACGCCAAAAATTTTGACTAGCGGAGGCTAGAAGGAGAGAGATGGGTGCGAGAGCGTCAGT
ATTAAGCGGGGGAGAATTAGATCGCGATGGGAAAAAATTCGGTTAAGGCCAGGGGGAAAGAAAAAATATA
AATTAAAACATATAGTATGGGCAAGCAGGGAGCTAGAACGATTCGCAGTTAATCCTGGCCTGTTAGAAAC
ATCAGAAGGCTGTAGACAAATACTGGGACAGCTACAACCATCCCTTCAGACAGGATCAGAAGAACTTAGA
TCATTATATAATACAGTAGCAACCCTCTATTGTGTGCATCAAAGGATAGAGATAAAAGACACCAAGGAAG
CTTTAGACAAGATAGAGGAAGAGCAAAACAAAAGTAAGACCACCGCACAGCAAGCGGCCGGCCGCGCTGA
TCTTCAGACCTGGAGGAGGAGATATGAGGGACAATTGGAGAAGTGAATTATATAAATATAAAGTAGTAAA
AATTGAACCATTAGGAGTAGCACCCACCAAGGCAAAGAGAAGAGTGGTGCAGAGAGAAAAAAGAGCAGTG
GGAATAGGAGCTTTGTTCCTTGGGTTCTTGGGAGCAGCAGGAAGCACTATGGGCGCAGCGTCAATGACGC
TGACGGTACAGGCCAGACAATTATTGTCTGGTATAGTGCAGCAGCAGAACAATTTGCTGAGGGCTATTGA
GGCGCAACAGCATCTGTTGCAACTCACAGTCTGGGGCATCAAGCAGCTCCAGGCAAGAATCCTGGCTGTG
GAAAGATACCTAAAGGATCAACAGCTCCTGGGGATTTGGGGTTGCTCTGGAAAACTCATTTGCACCACTG
CTGTGCCTTGGAATGCTAGTTGGAGTAATAAATCTCTGGAACAGATTTGGAATCACACGACCTGGATGGA
GTGGGACAGAGAAATTAACAATTACACAAGCTTAATACACTCCTTAATTGAAGAATCGCAAAACCAGCAA
GAAAAGAATGAACAAGAATTATTGGAATTAGATAAATGGGCAAGTTTGTGGAATTGGTTTAACATAACAA
ATTGGCTGTGGTATATAAAATTATTCATAATGATAGTAGGAGGCTTGGTAGGTTTAAGAATAGTTTTTGC
TGTACTTTCTATAGTGAATAGAGTTAGGCAGGGATATTCACCATTATCGTTTCAGACCCACCTCCCAACC
CCGAGGGGACCCGACAGGCCCGAAGGAATAGAAGAAGAAGGTGGAGAGAGAGACAGAGACAGATCCATTC
GATTAGTGAACGGATCGGCACTGCGTGCGCCAATTCTGCAGACAAATGGCAGTATTCATCCACAATTTTA
AAAGAAAAGGGGGGATTGGGGGGTACAGTGCAGGGGAAAGAATAGTAGACATAATAGCAACAGACATACA
AACTAAAGAATTACAAAAACAAATTACAAAAATTCAAAATTTTCGGGTTTATTACAGGGACAGCAGAGAT
CCAGTTTGGTTAGTACCGGGCCCGCTCTAGTCGAGGTCGACGGTATCGATAAGCTCGCTTCACGAGATTC
CAGCAGGTCGAGGGACCTAATAACTTCGTATAGCATACATTATACGAAGTTATATTAAGGGTTCCAAGCT
TAAGCGGCCGGCCGCTGAAAGACCCCACCTGTAGGTTTGGCAAGCTAGCTGCAGTAACGCCATTTTGCAA
GGCATGGAAAAATACCAAACCAAGAATAGAGAAGTTCAGATCAAGGGCGGGTACATGAAAATAGCTAACG
TTGGGCCAAACAGGATATCTGCGGTGAGCAGTTTCGGCCCCGGCCCGGGGCCAAGAACAGATGGTCACCG
CAGTTTCGGCCCCGGCCCGAGGCCAAGAACAGATGGTCCCCAGATATGGCCCAACCCTCAGCAGTTTCTT
AAGACCCATCAGATGTTTCCAGGCTCCCCCAAGGACCTGAAATGACCCTGCGCCTTATTTGAATTAACCA
ATCAGCCTGCTTCTCGCTTCTGTTCGCGCGCTTCTGCTTCCCGAGCTCTATAAAAGAGCTCACAACCCCT
CACTCGGCGCGCCAGTCCTCCGATTGACTGAGTCGCCCGGATCCCAGTGTGGTGGTACGGGAATTCCTGC
AGGCCTCGACGAGGGCCGGCGCGCCGCGGCCGCTACGTAAATTCCGCCCCCCCCCCCCCTCTCCCTCCCC
CCCCCCTAACGTTACTGGCCGAAGCCGCTTGGAATAAGGCCGGTGTGCGTTTGTCTATATGTTATTTTCC
ACCATATTGCCGTCTTTTGGCAATGTGAGGGCCCGGAAACCTGGCCCTGTCTTCTTGACGAGCATTCCTA
GGGGTCTTTCCCCTCTCGCCAAAGGAATGCAAGGTCTGTTGAATGTCGTGAAGGAAGCAGTTCCTCTGGA
AGCTTCTTGAAGACAAACAACGTCTGTAGCGACCCTTTGCAGGCAGCGGAACCCCCCACCTGGCGACAGG
TGCCTCTGCGGCCAAAAGCCACGTGTATAAGATACACCTGCAAAGGCGGCACAACCCCAGTGCCACGTTG
TGAGTTGGATAGTTGTGGAAAGAGTCAAATGGCTCTCCTCAAGCGTATTCAACAAGGGGCTGAAGGATGC
CCAGAAGGTACCCCATTGTATGGGATCTGATCTGGGGCCTCGGTGCACATGCTTTACATGTGTTTAGTCG
AGGTTAAAAAAACGTCTAGGCCCCCCGAACCACGGGGACGTGGTTTTCCTTTGAAAAACACGATGATAAT
ATGGCCACAACCATGGTGAGCAAGGGCGAGGAGCTGTTCACCGGGGTGGTGCCCATCCTGGTCGAGCTGG
ACGGCGACGTAAACGGCCACAAGTTCAGCGTGTCCGGCGAGGGCGAGGGCGATGCCACCTACGGCAAGCT
GACCCTGAAGTTCATCTGCACCACCGGCAAGCTGCCCGTGCCCTGGCCCACCCTCGTGACCACCCTGACC
TACGGCGTGCAGTGCTTCAGCCGCTACCCCGACCACATGAAGCAGCACGACTTCTTCAAGTCCGCCATGC
CCGAAGGCTACGTCCAGGAGCGCACCATCTTCTTCAAGGACGACGGCAACTACAAGACCCGCGCCGAGGT
GAAGTTCGAGGGCGACACCCTGGTGAACCGCATCGAGCTGAAGGGCATCGACTTCAAGGAGGACGGCAAC
ATCCTGGGGCACAAGCTGGAGTACAACTACAACAGCCACAACGTCTATATCATGGCCGACAAGCAGAAGA
ACGGCATCAAGGTGAACTTCAAGATCCGCCACAACATCGAGGACGGCAGCGTGCAGCTCGCCGACCACTA
CCAGCAGAACACCCCCATCGGCGACGGCCCCGTGCTGCTGCCCGACAACCACTACCTGAGCACCCAGTCC
GCCCTGAGCAAAGACCCCAACGAGAAGCGCGATCACATGGTCCTGCTGGAGTTCGTGACCGCCGCCGGGA
TCACTCTCGGCATGGACGAGCTGTACAAGTAAAGCGGCCGGCCGCCAGCACAGTGGTCGAAATTCGTCGA
GGGACCTAATAACTTCGTATAGCATACATTATACGAAGTTATACATGTTTAAGGGTTCCGGTTCCACTAG
GTACAATTCGATATCAAGCTTATCGATAATCAACCTCTGGATTACAAAATTTGTGAAAGATTGACTGGTA
TTCTTAACTATGTTGCTCCTTTTACGCTATGTGGATACGCTGCTTTAATGCCTTTGTATCATGCTATTGC
TTCCCGTATGGCTTTCATTTTCTCCTCCTTGTATAAATCCTGGTTGCTGTCTCTTTATGAGGAGTTGTGG
CCCGTTGTCAGGCAACGTGGCGTGGTGTGCACTGTGTTTGCTGACGCAACCCCCACTGGTTGGGGCATTG
CCACCACCTGTCAGCTCCTTTCCGGGACTTTCGCTTTCCCCCTCCCTATTGCCACGGCGGAACTCATCGC
CGCCTGCCTTGCCCGCTGCTGGACAGGGGCTCGGCTGTTGGGCACTGACAATTCCGTGGTGTTGTCGGGG
AAATCATCGTCCTTTCCTTGGCTGCTCGCCTGTGTTGCCACCTGGATTCTGCGCGGGACGTCCTTCTGCT
ACGTCCCTTCGGCCCTCAATCCAGCGGACCTTCCTTCCCGCGGCCTGCTGCCGGCTCTGCGGCCTCTTCC
GCGTCTTCGCCTTCGCCCTCAGACGAGTCGGATCTCCCTTTGGGCCGCCTCCCCGCATCGATACCGTCGA
CCTCGATCGAGACCTAGAAAAACATGGAGCAATCACAAGTAGCAATACAGCAGCTACCAATGCTGATTGT
GCCTGGCTAGAAGCACAAGAGGAGGAGGAGGTGGGTTTTCCAGTCACACCTCAGGTACCTTTAAGACCAA
TGACTTACAAGGCAGGCTGTACAAGTAACTGTGCCTTCTAGTTGCCAGCCATCTGTTGTTTGCCCCTCCC
CCGTGCCTTCCTTGACCCTGGAAGGTGCCACTCCCACTGTCCTTTCCTAATAAAATGAGGAAATTGCATC
GCATTGTCTGAGTAGGTGTCATTCTATTCTGGGGGGTGGGGTGGGGCAGGACAGCAAGGGGGAGGATTGG
GAAGACAATAGCAGGCATGCTGGGGATGCGGTGGGCTCTATGGCTGTACAGCCTGTAGATCTTAGCCACT
TTTTAAAAGAAAAGGGGGGACTGGAAGGGCTAATTCACTCCCAACGAAGACAAGATATCCTTGATCTGTG
GATCTACCACACACAAGGCTACTTCCCTGATTGGCAGAACTACACACCAGGGCCAGGGATCAGATATCCA
CTGACCTTTGGATGGTGCTACAAGCTAGTACCAGTTGAGCAAGAGAAGGTAGAAGAAGCCAATGAAGGAG
AGAACACCCGCTTGTTACACCCTGTGAGCCTGCATGGGATGGATGACCCGGAGAGAGAAGTATTAGAGTG
GAGGTTTGACAGCCGCCTAGCATTTCATCACATGGCCCGAGAGCTGCATCCGGACTGTACTGGGTCTCTC
TGGTTAGACCAGATCTGAGCCTGGGAGCTCTCTGGCTAACTAGGGAACCCACTGCTTAAGCCTCAATAAA
GCTTGCCTTGAGTGCTTCAAGTAGTGTGTGCCCGTCTGTTGTGTGACTCTGGTAACTAGAGATCCCTCAG
ACCCTTTTAGTCAGTGTGGAAAATCTCTAGCAGCATGTGAGCAAAAGGCCAGCAAAAGGCCAGGAACCGT
AAAAAGGCCGCGTTGCTGGCGTTTTTCCATAGGCTCCGCCCCCCTGACGAGCATCACAAAAATCGACGCT
CAAGTCAGAGGTGGCGAAACCCGACAGGACTATAAAGATACCAGGCGTTTCCCCCTGGAAGCTCCCTCGT
GCGCTCTCCTGTTCCGACCCTGCCGCTTACCGGATACCTGTCCGCCTTTCTCCCTTCGGGAAGCGTGGCG
CTTTCTCATAGCTCACGCTGTAGGTATCTCAGTTCGGTGTAGGTCGTTCGCTCCAAGCTGGGCTGTGTGC
ACGAACCCCCCGTTCAGCCCGACCGCTGCGCCTTATCCGGTAACTATCGTCTTGAGTCCAACCCGGTAAG
ACACGACTTATCGCCACTGGCAGCAGCCACTGGTAACAGGATTAGCAGAGCGAGGTATGTAGGCGGTGCT
ACAGAGTTCTTGAAGTGGTGGCCTAACTACGGCTACACTAGAAGAACAGTATTTGGTATCTGCGCTCTGC
TGAAGCCAGTTACCTTCGGAAAAAGAGTTGGTAGCTCTTGATCCGGCAAACAAACCACCGCTGGTAGCGG
TGGTTTTTTTGTTTGCAAGCAGCAGATTACGCGCAGAAAAAAAGGATCTCAAGAAGATCCTTTGATCTTT
TCTACGGGGTCTGACGCTCAGTGGAACGAAAACTCACGTTAAGGGATTTTGGTCATGAGATTATCAAAAA
GGATCTTCACCTAGATCCTTTTAAATTAAAAATGAAGTTTTAAATCAATCTAAAGTATATATGAGTAAAC
TTGGTCTGACAGTTACCAATGCTTAATCAGTGAGGCACCTATCTCAGCGATCTGTCTATTTCGTTCATCC
ATAGTTGCCTGACTCCCCGTCGTGTAGATAACTACGATACGGGAGGGCTTACCATCTGGCCCCAGTGCTG
CAATGATACCGCGAGACCCACGCTCACCGGCTCCAGATTTATCAGCAATAAACCAGCCAGCCGGAAGGGC
CGAGCGCAGAAGTGGTCCTGCAACTTTATCCGCCTCCATCCAGTCTATTAATTGTTGCCGGGAAGCTAGA
GTAAGTAGTTCGCCAGTTAATAGTTTGCGCAACGTTGTTGCCATTGCTACAGGCATCGTGGTGTCACGCT
CGTCGTTTGGTATGGCTTCATTCAGCTCCGGTTCCCAACGATCAAGGCGAGTTACATGATCCCCCATGTT
GTGCAAAAAAGCGGTTAGCTCCTTCGGTCCTCCGATCGTTGTCAGAAGTAAGTTGGCCGCAGTGTTATCA
CTCATGGTTATGGCAGCACTGCATAATTCTCTTACTGTCATGCCATCCGTAAGATGCTTTTCTGTGACTG
GTGAGTACTCAACCAAGTCATTCTGAGAATAGTGTATGCGGCGACCGAGTTGCTCTTGCCCGGCGTCAAT
ACGGGATAATACCGCGCCACATAGCAGAACTTTAAAAGTGCTCATCATTGGAAAACGTTCTTCGGGGCGA
AAACTCTCAAGGATCTTACCGCTGTTGAGATCCAGTTCGATGTAACCCACTCGTGCACCCAACTGATCTT
CAGCATCTTTTACTTTCACCAGCGTTTCTGGGTGAGCAAAAACAGGAAGGCAAAATGCCGCAAAAAAGGG
AATAAGGGCGACACGGAAATGTTGAATACTCATACTCTTCCTTTTTCAATATTATTGAAGCATTTATCAG
GGTTATTGTCTCATGAGCGGATACATATTTGAATGTATTTAGAAAAATAAACAAATAGGGGTTCCGCGCA
CATTTCCCCGAAAAGTGCCACCTGAC
Features (pLannotate 1.2.2; 26 found; start..end, strand, type, name):
     31..83      -  misc_feature   bom (fragment): basis of mobility region from pBR322
    238..617     +  enhancer       CMV enhancer: human cytomegalovirus immediate early enhancer
    618..817     +  promoter       CMV promoter: human cytomegalovirus (CMV) immediate early promoter
    835..1015    +  LTR            5' LTR (truncated): truncated 5' long terminal repeat (LTR) from HIV-1
   1062..1187    +  misc_feature   HIV-1 Ψ: packaging signal of human immunodeficiency virus type 1
   1171..1509    +  CDS            HIV-1 gag (fragment): gag protein from human immunodeficiency virus 1; gag
   1686..1919    +  misc_feature   RRE: The Rev response element (RRE) of HIV-1 allows for Rev-dependent mRNA export from the nucleus to the cytoplasm.
   2296..2396    +  CDS            Rev (fragment): human immunodeficiency virus 1 (HIV-1) Rev protein; rev; enhances nuclear export of unspliced and incompletely spliced viral mRNAs
   2446..2563    +  misc_feature   cPPT/CTS: central polypurine tract and central termination sequence of HIV-1
   2621..2645    -  misc_feature   MCS (fragment): pBluescript multiple cloning site
   2680..2713    +  protein_bind   loxP: Cre-mediated recombination occurs in the 8-bp core sequence (GCATACAT). Cre recombinase
   2784..3190    +  promoter       SFFV promoter: spleen focus-forming virus long terminal repeat (LTR) promoter
   3387..3849    +  misc_feature   IRES: internal ribosome entry site (IRES) of the encephalomyocarditis virus (EMCV)
   3863..4582    +  CDS            EGFP: the original enhanced GFP (Yang et al., 1996) mammalian codon-optimized
   4629..4662    +  protein_bind   loxP: Cre-mediated recombination occurs in the 8-bp core sequence (GCATACAT). Cre recombinase
   4695..4718    +  misc_feature   MCS (fragment): pBluescript multiple cloning site
   4718..5306    +  misc_feature   WPRE: woodchuck hepatitis virus posttranscriptional regulatory element
   5307..5326    +  misc_feature   MCS (fragment): pBluescript multiple cloning site
   5328..5471    +  CDS            nef (fragment): NEF_HV1Z2 - Experimental evidence at protein level: Swiss-Prot protein existence level 1. Extracellular Nef protein targets CD4(+) T-lymphocytes for apoptosis by interacting with CXCR4 surface receptors. From Human immunodeficiency virus type 1 group M subtype D (isolate Z2/CDC-Z34) (HIV-1).
   5489..5713    +  polyA_signal   bGH poly(A) signal: bovine growth hormone polyadenylation signal
   5741..5760    +  misc_feature   cPPT/CTS (fragment): central polypurine tract and central termination sequence of HIV-1
   5762..6074    +  LTR            5' LTR (fragment): 5' long terminal repeat (LTR) from HIV-1
   6082..6262    +  LTR            5' LTR (truncated): truncated 5' long terminal repeat (LTR) from HIV-1
   6324..6912    -  rep_origin     ori: high-copy-number ColE1/pMB1/pBR322/pUC origin of replication
   7083..7943    -  CDS            AmpR: β-lactamase; bla; confers resistance to ampicillin, carbenicillin, and related antibiotics
   7944..8048    -  promoter       AmpR promoter: bla
