[The description below was written by a language model from this plasmid's Addgene catalogue record and pLannotate feature annotations shown in this document.]
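Description:
LeGO-iG2-wPRE-pA is an 8,076 bp HIV-1-derived lentiviral vector for mammalian expression, built on the LeGO backbone. It is propagated in E. coli through a high-copy ColE1/pUC-type origin and an ampicillin resistance gene. A CMV enhancer/promoter placed in front of a truncated 5' LTR drives transcription of the vector genome in packaging cells. Downstream lie the usual cis-acting elements: the Ψ packaging signal with a short gag fragment, the Rev response element for Rev-dependent nuclear export, and the cPPT/CTS.

The internal expression cassette uses the spleen focus-forming virus (SFFV) promoter, followed by an EMCV IRES and EGFP. A coding sequence placed between the promoter and the IRES would therefore be co-expressed with the fluorescent marker from a single bicistronic transcript. The record lists no such upstream gene, so this construct is the eGFP-only version. Two loxP sites in the same orientation flank the SFFV-IRES-EGFP unit, which in principle would allow its excision by Cre. A WPRE follows to enhance transcript stability and expression.

The feature that distinguishes this plasmid from the parental LeGO-iG2 is a bovine growth hormone polyadenylation signal inserted at a PvuII site. The annotation places it after the WPRE and a nef fragment, just ahead of the 3' LTR sequences. According to the stated purpose, this makes the vector suitable as a non-reverse-transcribable lentiviral vector (NRTLV). In that approach, particles made with mutated reverse transcriptase deliver the packaged RNA for transient, mRNA-like expression rather than integration, a strategy the associated work applied to delivering TALE nucleases.
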