Addgene plasmid #60489: LeGO-iG2-wPRE-pA
Purpose: eGFP-expressing lentiviral vector with IRES and pA-signal; suitable for use as NRTLV (non-reverse transcribable lentiviral vector)
Depositing lab: Boris Fehse. Depositing organization: Universitaetsklinikum Hamburg-Eppendorf. Publication: Novel lentiviral vectors with mutated reverse transcriptase for mRNA delivery of TALE nucleases. Mock U, Riecken K, Berdien B, Qasim W, Chan E, Cathomen T, Fehse B. Sci Rep. 2014 Sep 18;4:6409. doi: 10.1038/srep06409. PubMed 25230987.
Backbone
  Vector backbone: LeGO
  Total vector size (bp): 8076
  Modifications to backbone: Insertion of BGH-pA (polyadenylation-signal of bovine growth hormone)into PvuII-site of previously described LeGO-iG2. BGH-pA-fragment was generated by PCR using the following primer (u58-fw: GCTGTACAAGTAACTGTGCCTTCTAG and u59-rev: GCTGTACAGCCATAGAGCCCAC).
  Vector type: Mammalian Expression, Lentiviral
Growth in bacteria
  Bacterial resistance: Ampicillin, 100 μg/mL
  Growth temperature: 37°C
  Growth strain: Stbl3
  Growth instructions: any (like TOP10, XL10-Gold or Stbl)
  Copy number: High Copy
Gene/Insert
  Gene/Insert name: IRES-eGFP; wPRE; BGH-pA
Resource information
  A portion of this plasmid was derived from a plasmid made by: As template for BGH-pA-PCR the previously described pAC_CMV_TALE_RM1_long_FokI_1317 was used (Mussolino, C. et al. A novel TALE nuclease scaffold enables high genome editing activity in combination with low toxicity. Nucleic Acids Res.39,9283–9293 (2011))
Terms and licenses: Academic/Nonprofit Terms; Industry Terms: Not Available to Industry
How to cite: LeGO-iG2-wPRE-pA was a gift from Boris Fehse (Addgene plasmid # 60489 ; http://n2t.net/addgene:60489 ; RRID:Addgene_60489)
