>Addgene plasmid #60489 | LeGO-iG2-wPRE-pA | addgene partial sequence | sequence record 100095 | WPRE-R 5'-CATAGCGTAAAAGGAGCAACA-3'
GTCAATCTTTCACAAATTTTGTAATCCAGAGGTTGATTATCGATAAGCTTGATATCGAATTGTACCTAGT
GGAACCGGAACCCTTAAACATGTATAACTTCGTATAATGTATGCTATACGAAGTTATTAGGTCCCTCGAC
GAATTTCGACCACTGTGCTGGCGGCCGGCCGCTTTACTTGTACAGCTCGTCCATGCCGAGAGTGATCCCG
GCGGCGGTCACGAACTCCAGCAGGACCATGTGATCGCGCTTCTCGTTGGGGTCTTTGCTCAGGGCGGACT
GGGTGCTCAGGTAGTGGTTGTCGGGCAGCAGCACGGGGCCGTCGCCGATGGGGGTGTTCTGCTGGTAGTG
GTCGGCGAGCTGCACGCTGCCGTCCTCGATGTTGTGGCGGATCTTGAAGTTCACCTTGATGCCGTTCTTC
TGCTTGTCGGCCATGATATAGACGTTGTGGCTGTTGTAGTTGTACTCCAGCTTGTGCCCCAGGATGTTGC
CGTCCTCCTTGAAGTCGATGCCCTTCAGCTCGATGCGGTTCACCAGGGTGTCGCCCTCGAACTTCACCTC
GGCGCGGGTCTTGTAGTTGCCGTCGTCCTTGAAGAAGATGGTGCGCTCCTGGACGTAGCCTTCGGGCATG
GCGGACTTGAAGAAGTCGTGCTGCTTCATGTGGTCGGGGTAGCGGCTGAAGCACTGCACGCCGTAGGTCA
GGGTGGTCACGAGGGTGGGCCAGGGCACGGGCAGCTTGCCGGTGGTGCAGATGAACTTCAGGGTCAGCTT
GCCGTAGGTGGCATCGCCCTCGCCCTCGCCGGACACGCTGAACTTGTGGCCGTTTACGTCGCCGTCCAGC
TCGACCAGGATGGGCACCACCCCGGTGAACAGCTCCTCGCCCTTGCTCACCATGGTTGTGGCCATATTAT
CATCGTGTTTTTCAAAGGAAAACCACG
