>Addgene plasmid #60489 | LeGO-iG2-wPRE-pA | addgene partial sequence | sequence record 100096 | bgh_pA_d2r 5'-ACTCAGACAATGCGATGCAAtttc-3'
TGGGAGTGGCACCTTCCAGGGTCAAGGAAGGCACGGGGGAGGGGCAAACAACAGATGGCTGGCAACTAGA
AGGCACAGTTACTTGTACAGCCTGCCTTGTAAGTCATTGGTCTTAAAGGTACCTGAGGTGTGACTGGAAA
ACCCACCTCCTCCTCCTCTTGTGCTTCTAGCCAGGCACAATCAGCATTGGTAGCTGCTGTATTGCTACTT
GTGATTGCTCCATGTTTTTCTAGGTCTCGATCGAGGTCGACGGTATCGATGCGGGGAGGCGGCCCAAAGG
GAGATCCGACTCGTCTGAGGGCGAAGGCGA
