>Addgene plasmid #60489 | LeGO-iG2-wPRE-pA | addgene partial sequence | sequence record 100097 | pCDH-rev 5'-GCATTCCTTTGGCGAGAG-3'
GCTCGTCAAGAAGACAGGGCCAGGTTTCCGGGCCCTCACATTGCCAAAAGACGGCAATATGGTGGAAAAT
AACATATAGACAAACGCACACCGGCCTTATTCCAAGCGGCTTCGGCCAGTAACGTTAGGGGGGGGGGAGG
GAGAGGGGGGGGGGGGG
