>Addgene plasmid #60489 | LeGO-iG2-wPRE-pA | addgene partial sequence | sequence record 100098 | cPPT-F 5'-gggaaagaatagtagacataatag-3'
AAACTAAAGAATTACAAAAACAAATTACAAAAATTCAAAATTTTCGGGTTTATTACAGGGACAGCAGAGA
TCCAGTTTGGTTAGTACCGGGCCCGCCGAGGTCGACGGTATCGATAAGCTCGCTTCACGAGATTCCAGCA
GGTCGAGGGACCTAATAACTTCGTATAGCATACATTATACGAAGTTATATTAAGGGTTCCAAGCTTAAGC
GGCCGGCCGCTGAAAGACCCCACCTGTAGGTTTGGCAAGCTAGCTGCAGTAACGCCATTTTGCAAGGCAT
GGAAAAATACCAAACCAAGAATAGAGAAGTTCAGATCAAGGGCGGGTACATGAAAATAGCTAACGTTGGG
CCAAACAGGATATCTGCGGTGAGCAGTTTCGGCCCCGGCCCGGGGCCAAGAACAGATGGTCACCGCAGTT
TCGGCCCCGGCCCGAGGCCAAGAACAGATGGTCCCCAGATATGGCCCAACCCTCAGCAGTTTCTTAAGAC
CCATCAGATGTTTCCAGGCTCCCCCAAGGACCTGAAATGACCCTGCGCCTTATTTGAATTAACCAATCAG
CCTGCTTCTCGCTTCTGTTCGCGCGCTTCTGCTTCCCGAGCTCTATAA
