>Addgene plasmid #60489 | LeGO-iG2-wPRE-pA | addgene partial sequence | sequence record 100708 | pHR-SIN-F 5'-CCAAGGACCTGAAATGACCC-3'
AATTAACCAATCAGCCTGCTTCTCGCTTCTGTTCGCGCGCTTCTGCTTCCCGAGCTCTATAAAAGAGCTC
ACAACCCCTCACTCGGCGCGCCAGTCCTCCGATTGACTGAGTCGCCCGGATCCCAGTGTGGTGGTACGGG
AATTCCTGCAGGCCTCGACGAGGGCCGGCGCGCCGCGGCCGCTACGTAAATTCCGCCCCCCCCCCCCC
